Addgene plasmid #227564: pEPHS1CB0020
Purpose: Level 1 - Position 1 with 35S promoter and terminator for plant expression, with mutations in CDS
Depositing lab: Nicola Patron. Depositing organization: Earlham Institute. Publication: Biosynthesis and bioactivity of anti-inflammatory triterpenoids in Calendula officinalis. Golubova D, Salmon M, Su H, Tansley C, Kaithakottil GG, Linsmith G, Schudoma C, Swarbreck D, O'Connell MA, Patron NJ. Nat Commun. 2025 Jul 28;16(1):6941. doi: 10.1038/s41467-025-62269-w. PubMed 40721615.
Backbone
  Vector backbone: pICH47732
  Vector type: Plant Expression
Growth in bacteria
  Bacterial resistance: Ampicillin, 100 μg/mL
  Growth temperature: 37°C
  Growth strain: DH5alpha
  Copy number: High Copy
Gene/Insert
  Gene/Insert name: 35Sshort_TMV_CoTXSS (G380T/D385E/H492Q/P751A)_35S
  Species: Calendula officinalis
  Mutation: G380T / D385E / H492Q / P751A, BsaI sites removed by silent mutation
  Promoter: 35Sshort_TMV (pICH51277)
  Cloning method: Restriction Enzyme; 5′ cloning site BsaI (destroyed during cloning); 3′ cloning site BsaI (destroyed during cloning)
Terms and licenses: Academic/Nonprofit Terms; Industry Terms: Not Available to Industry
How to cite: pEPHS1CB0020 was a gift from Nicola Patron (Addgene plasmid # 227564 ; http://n2t.net/addgene:227564 ; RRID:Addgene_227564)
