[The description below was written by a language model from this plasmid's Addgene catalogue record and pLannotate feature annotations shown in this document.]
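Description:
pEPHS1CB0020 is a Golden Gate/MoClo Level 1, Position 1 plant expression construct built in the pICH47732 acceptor backbone. It is a binary-type vector: the annotated sequence (about 7.5 kb) shows nopaline-type left and right T-DNA border repeats flanking the expression cassette, so the unit between them can be transferred into plant cells by Agrobacterium. The backbone carries a high-copy ColE1/pUC origin for propagation in E. coli, together with the broad-host-range incP oriV and its replication initiator gene trfA, which support maintenance in Agrobacterium. Selection in bacteria is by ampicillin resistance (β-lactamase with its own promoter). No plant selectable marker is annotated within the T-DNA.

The payload is a single transcription unit in which a short CaMV 35S promoter fused to the tobacco mosaic virus Ω leader, a translational enhancer, drives a coding sequence from Calendula officinalis named CoTXSS, followed by the CaMV 35S terminator/polyadenylation signal. The coding sequence carries four amino-acid substitutions (G380T, D385E, H492Q and P751A), and its internal BsaI sites were removed by silent mutation to allow assembly; the flanking BsaI sites were destroyed during cloning. The automated annotation labels this open reading frame by similarity to a Panax ginseng dammarenediol synthase, consistent with an oxidosqualene cyclase-type triterpene synthase, though the record does not define the enzyme's function. The short "SET1" and "TetR" fragment hits are probably incidental matches. The construct comes from work on triterpenoid biosynthesis in Calendula and suits constitutive expression of this mutant enzyme in plants, or use as the first unit in a higher-level multigene assembly.
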