Features (pLannotate 1.2.2; 14 found; start..end, strand, type, name):
    157..261     -  promoter       AmpR promoter: bla
    348..979     -  rep_origin     oriV: incP origin of replication
   1071..1095    +  misc_feature   LB T-DNA repeat: left border repeat from nopaline C58 T-DNA
   1281..1626    +  promoter       CaMV 35S promoter: strong constitutive promoter from cauliflower mosaic virus
   1578..1624    +  promoter       minimal CaMV 35S promoter: minimal 35S promoter from cauliflower mosaic virus
   1655..1708    +  misc_feature   TMV Ω: translational enhancer from the tobacco mosaic virus 5'-leader sequence (Gallie et al., 1988)
   1717..4041    +  CDS            DDS: DADIS_PANGI - Also known as DS
   4062..4079    +  CDS            SET1 (fragment): solubility-enhancement tag derived from T7 phage gene 10B
   4114..4288    +  polyA_signal   CaMV poly(A) signal: cauliflower mosaic virus polyadenylation signal
   4333..4357    +  misc_feature   RB T-DNA repeat: right border repeat from nopaline C58 T-DNA
   4469..4489    -  CDS            TetR (fragment): tetracycline resistance regulatory protein; tetR
   4516..5661    -  CDS            trfA: TRFA_ECOLX - Experimental evidence at protein level: Swiss-Prot protein existence level 1. Also involved in plasmid copy number control, promoting intermolecular coupling of protein bound iterons at oriV, which inhibits replication initiation. From Escherichia coli.
   5997..6585    -  rep_origin     ori: high-copy-number ColE1/pMB1/pBR322/pUC origin of replication
   6756..156     -  CDS            AmpR (across the origin): β-lactamase; bla; confers resistance to ampicillin, carbenicillin, and related antibiotics
>Addgene plasmid #227564 | pEPHS1CB0020 | addgene full sequence | sequence record 455973 | Addgene NGS Result
ACCGCTGTTGAGATCCAGTTCGATGTAACCCACTCGTGCACCCAACTGATCTTCAGCATCTTTTACTTTC
ACCAGCGTTTCTGGGTGAGCAAAAACAGGAAGGCAAAATGCCGCAAAAAAGGGAATAAGGGCGACACGGA
AATGTTGAATACTCATACTCTTCCTTTTTCAATATTATTGAAGCATTTATCAAGGTTATTGTCTCATGAG
CGGATACATATTTGAATGTATTTAGAAAAATAAACAAATAGGGGTTCCGCGCACGAATTGGCCAGCGCTG
CCATTTTTGGGGTGAGGCCGTTCGCGGCCGAGGGGCGCAGCCCCTGGGGGGATGGGAGGCCCGCGTTAGC
GGGCCGGGAGGGTTCGAGAAGGGGGGGCACCCCCCTTCGGCGTGCGCGGTCACGCGCACAGGGCGCAGCC
CTGGTTAAAAACAAGGTTTATAAATATTGGTTTAAAAGCAGGTTAAAAGACAGGTTAGCGGTGGCCGAAA
AACGGGCGGAAACCCTTGCAAATGCTGGATTTTCTGCCTGTGGACAGCCCCTCAAATGTCAATAGGTGCG
CCCCTCATCTGTCAGCACTCTGCCCCTCAAGTGTCAAGGATCGCGCCCCTCATCTGTCAGTAGTCGCGCC
CCTCAAGTGTCAATACCGCAGGGCACTTATCCCCAGGCTTGTCCACATCATCTGTGGGAAACTCGCGTAA
AATCAGGCGTTTTCGCCGATTTGCGAGGCTGGCCAGCTCCACGTCGCCGGCCGAAATCGAGCCTGCCCCT
CATCTGTCAACGCCGCGCCGGGTGAGTCGGCCCCTCAAGTGTCAACGTCCGCCCCTCATCTGTCAGTGAG
GGCCAAGTTTTCCGCGAGGTATCCACAACGCCGGCGGCCGCGGTGTCTCGCACACGGCTTCGACGGCGTT
TCTGGCGCGTTTGCAGGGCCATAGACGGCCGCCAGCCCAGCGGCGAGGGCAACCAGCCCGGTGAGCGTCG
CAAAGGAGATCCTGATCTGACTGATGGGCTGCCTGTATCGAGTGGTGATTTTGTGCCGAGCTGCCGGTCG
GGGAGCTGTTGGCTGGCTGGTGGCAGGATATATTGTGGTGTAAACAAATTGACGCTTAGACAACTTAATA
ACACATTGCGGACGTTTTTAATGTACTGGGGTGGATGCAGTGGGCCCCACTCTGTGAAGACAATGCCGAA
TTCGGATCCGGAGGTCAACATGGTGGAGCACGACACTCTGGTCTACTCCAAAAATGTCAAAGATACAGTC
TCAGAAGATCAAAGGGCTATTGAGACTTTTCAACAAAGGATAATTTCGGGAAACCTCCTCGGATTCCATT
GCCCAGCTATCTGTCACTTCATCGAAAGGACAGTAGAAAAGGAAGGTGGCTCCTACAAATGCCATCATTG
CGATAAAGGAAAGGCTATCATTCAAGATCTCTCTGCCGACAGTGGTCCCAAAGATGGACCCCCACCCACG
AGGAGCATCGTGGAAAAAGAAGAGGTTCCAACCACGTCTACAAAGCAAGTGGATTGATGTGACATCTCCA
CTGACGTAAGGGATGACGCACAATCCCACTATCCTTCGCAAGACCCTTCCTCTATATAAGGAAGTTCATT
TCATTTGGAGAGGACACGCTCGAGTATAAGAGCTCATTTTTACAACAATTACCAACAACAACAAACAACA
AACAACATTACAATTACATTTACAATTATCGATACAATGTGGAAATTAAAAATTGGTGAAAAAAATGGAA
AGCTGGAAATTGGTGACGGAAATGGCGATGAATATTTGTATAGTACCAACAATTTCGTAGGGAGACAAAC
ATGGGAGTTTGATCCAAGTGCAGGCACACAGGAAGAACGTGACCAAATCGAAAGGATTCGAGAGCAATTC
TTGAACAATAAGAAGAAACTCGATATCCATTGTTGTGGTGACTTGCTCATGCGAACCCAGCTTATCAAGG
AAAGCCAGATTGATCTTACTAGCGAACTTCTAGTGAGACTCAAAGATGAAGAAGATGTTAACTATGAAGC
TGTGACAATGGCGGTAAAAAAAGCGGTCCTCTTGAACCGTGCAATTCAAGCTTGGGACGGTCATTGGCCA
GCTGAAAATGCCGGTCCCCTTTTTTTTACCCCTCCTCTGATAATTGCCTTGTACATTAGTGGTACAGTGG
ATACAATTTTAACAAAAGAACACCAAAAGGAGATGATTCGCTACATGTACATCCATCAGAATGAAGATGG
AGGATGGGGATTCTATATATCGGGGAAAAGCACGATGATTGGAAGTGCATTGAACTATGTGGCTCTAAGA
CTTCTTGGAGAAGCTTCACCAACTGATGATGATGACATTGGTGCTCTTGCTAGAGGCCATAAATGGATAT
TTGATCACGGCGGTGCTACATCCATCCCTTCATGGGGCAAGGTTTATCTCGCGGTGCTTGGGGTATATGA
ATGGGAAGGCTGCAATCCTCTGCCTCCTGAATTTTGGCTATTTCCTTCCTTTTTGCCTTATCATCCAGCA
AAAATGTGGTGTTACTGTAGAACGACATACATGCCGATGTCACACTTGTATGGTAAAAGCTACCATGGGC
CTATTACTGATCTTGTTTTGTCTTTAAGAAAAGAGATTCACACCCTTCCTTACCACCAGATTAACTGGAA
CAAACAACGACATAATTGTTGTAAGTTGGATCTATACTACCCTCATTCTTCCATACAAGATATGTTATGG
GATAGTCTGCACTATTTTTGTGAACCACTTGTCAAAAAATGGCCCTTGAATAAGCTAAGAGAGAAGGGAC
TCAAAAGAGTGGTTGACCTAATGCGTTATGGATCCGAAGAAGGACGTTACATAACCATGGGTTGTGTTGA
AAAGGCTTTACAAATGATGTGTTTTTATGCCGAGGATCCAAATGGGATTGACTTCAAACACCACCTGGCT
AGAGTCCCTGATTACTTGTGGCTGGCAGAAGATGGTATGAAGATGCAAAGTTTCGGTAGTCAGTTATGGG
ATTGCACTCTTGTAACTCAAGCAATTATGGCCAGTAATATGGTTGATGAGTATGGAGATTCACTCAAAAA
AGCCCACTTTTACTTAAAACAGTCACAGATTAAAGAGAACCCTAAAGGCGATTTCACAAAAATGTGTCGT
TTATTCACGAAAGGGGCATGGACTTTCTCTGATCAAGACCAAGGATGGGTTGTATCAGATTGCACTGCAG
AAGCTTTGATTTGTTTATTGGCATTGTCACAAATGCCACAAGATATTGCGGGCGAAAAGGCTGAAGTTGA
TAGATTATATGATGCTGTGAATGTCCTCCTTTACCTACAAAGTCCTGAAAGTGGTGGTTTCGCTATTTGG
GAGCCACCAGTTCCAAAACCATATTTACAGATGTTGAACCCTTCAGAACTTTTTGCAGACATAGTGGTTG
AGAAAGAGCATGTTGAATGTACTGGATCCATAATCCAAGCATTGAATTCATTCAAAAATCTGCACCCACG
ACACCGTGAGAAAGAAATAGAAGCTGCTATCGAGAAAGGCATACGTTTTTTGGAAAACAAACAACAAAAT
GATGGTTCATGGTACGGTTATTGGGGTATTTGTTTTCTCTATGGCACATTTTTTGTGCTGCAAGGTTTAG
TATCATGCGGGAAAACATATGAAAATAGTGAAACCGTTCGAAAAGCTGTCAATTTTTTGCTCTCAACACA
GAATTCAGAAGGTGGTTGGGGAGAGAGTTTTGAGTCATGCCCTCAAGAGAAATTCATACCTTTGGAAGGA
AATAGAACAAATTTGGTGCAAACTTCATGGGCCATGCTTGGACTTCTCTATGGTGGACAGGTTGAAAGGG
ATGTAACACCGTTACACAAGGCAGCAAAATTGCTCATTAATGGACAATTGGATAATGGAGATTTTCCTCA
ACAGGAAATAACGGGAGTGTACATGAAAAACTGCATGTTACATTATGCAGAATATAGGAACACTTTTCCG
TTATGGGCGTTAGGAGAATACCGCAACCGTGTTTGGTTGCCAAAGCAACAAGTCGGTTCGTAAGTCGACC
GGCTGCTAACAAAGCCCGAGCTTCTCTAGCTAGAGTCGATCGACAAGCTCGAGTTTCTCCATAATAATGT
GTGAGTAGTTCCCAGATAAGGGAATTAGGGTTCCTATAGGGTTTCGCTCATGTGTTGAGCATATAAGAAA
CCCTTAGTATGTATTTGTATTTGTAAAATACTTCTATCAATAAAATTTCTAATTCCTAAAACCAAAATCC
AGTACTAAAATCCAGATCGCTGCAATTGTCTTCTGCACGAAGTGGTTTAAACTATCAGTGTTTGACAGGA
TATATTGGCGGGTAAACCTAAGAGAAAAGAGCGTTTATTAGAATAATCGGATATTTAAAAGGGCGTGAAA
AGGTTTATCCGTTCGTCCATTTGTATGTGCATGCCAACCACAGGGTTCCCCAGATCAGGCGCTGGCTGCT
GAACCCCCAGCCGGAACTGACCCCACAAGGCCCTAGCGTTTGCAATGCACCAGGTCATCATTGACCCAGG
CGTGTTCCACCAGGCCGCTGCCTCGCAACTCTTCGCAGGCTTCGCCGACCTGCTCGCGCCACTTCTTCAC
GCGGGTGGAATCCGATCCGCACATGAGGCGGAAGGTTTCCAGCTTGAGCGGGTACGGCTCCCGGTGCGAG
CTGAAATAGTCGAACATCCGTCGGGCCGTCGGCGACAGCTTGCGGTACTTCTCCCATATGAATTTCGTGT
AGTGGTCGCCAGCAAACAGCACGACGATTTCCTCGTCGATCAGGACCTGGCAACGGGACGTTTTCTTGCC
ACGGTCCAGGACGCGGAAGCGGTGCAGCAGCGACACCGATTCCAGGTGCCCAACGCGGTCGGACGTGAAG
CCCATCGCCGTCGCCTGTAGGCGCGACAGGCATTCCTCGGCCTTCGTGTAATACCGGCCATTGATCGACC
AGCCCAGGTCCTGGCAAAGCTCGTAGAACGTGAAGGTGATCGGCTCGCCGATAGGGGTGCGCTTCGCGTA
CTCCAACACCTGCTGCCACACCAGTTCGTCATCGTCGGCCCGCAGCTCGACGCCGGTGTAGGTGATCTTC
ACGTCCTTGTTGACGTGGAAAATGACCTTGTTTTGCAGCGCCTCGCGCGGGATTTTCTTGTTGCGCGTGG
TGAACAGGGCAGAGCGGGCCGTGTCGTTTGGCATCGCTCGCATCGTGTCCGGCCACGGCGCAATATCGAA
CAAGGAAAGCTGCATTTCCTTGATCTGCTGCTTCGTGTGTTTCAGCAACGCGGCCTGCTTGGCCTCGCTG
ACCTGTTTTGCCAGGTCCTCGCCGGCGGTTTTTCGCTTCTTGGTCGTCATAGTTCCTCGCGTGTCGATGG
TCATCGACTTCGCCAAACCTGCCGCCTCCTGTTCAAGACGACGCGAACGCTCCACGGCGGCCGATGGCGC
GGGCAGGGCAGGGGGAGCCAGTTGCACGCTGTCGCGCTCGATCTTGGCCGTAGCTTGCTGGACCATCGAG
CCGACGGACTGGAAGGTTTCGCGGGGCGCACGCATGACGGTGCGGCTTGCGATGGTTTCGGCATCCTCGG
CGGAAAACCCCGCGTCGATCAGTTCTTGCCTGTATGCCTTCCGGTCAAACGTCCGATTCATTCACCCTCC
TTGCGGGATTGCCCCGACTCACGCCGGGGCAATGTGCCCTTATTCCTGATTTGACCCGCCTGGTGCCTTG
GTGTCCAGATAATCCACCTTATCGGCAATGAAGTCGGTCCCGTAGACCGTCTGGCCGTCCTTCTCGTACT
TGGTATTCCGAATCTTGCCCTGCACGAATACCAGCGACCCCTTGCCCAAATACTTGCCGTGGGCCTCGGC
CTGAGAGCCAAAACACTTGATGCGGAAGAAGTCGGTGCGCTCCTGCTTGTCGCCGGCATCGTTGCGCCAC
ATCTAGGATCTGCCAGGAACCGTAAAAAGGCCGCGTTGCTGGCGTTTTTCCATAGGCTCCGCCCCCCTGA
CGAGCATCACAAAAATCGACGCTCAAGTCAGAGGTGGCGAAACCCGACAGGACTATAAAGATACCAGGCG
TTTCCCCCTGGAAGCTCCCTCGTGCGCTCTCCTGTTCCGACCCTGCCGCTTACCGGATACCTGTCCGCCT
TTCTCCCTTCGGGAAGCGTGGCGCTTTCTCATAGCTCACGCTGTAGGTATCTCAGTTCGGTGTAGGTCGT
TCGCTCCAAGCTGGGCTGTGTGCACGAACCCCCCGTTCAGCCCGACCGCTGCGCCTTATCCGGTAACTAT
CGTCTTGAGTCCAACCCGGTAAGACACGACTTATCGCCACTGGCAGCAGCCACTGGTAACAGGATTAGCA
GAGCGAGGTATGTAGGCGGTGCTACAGAGTTCTTGAAGTGGTGGCCTAACTACGGCTACACTAGAAGAAC
AGTATTTGGTATCTGCGCTCTGCTGAAGCCAGTTACCTTCGGAAAAAGAGTTGGTAGCTCTTGATCCGGC
AAACAAACCACCGCTGGTAGCGGTGGTTTTTTTGTTTGCAAGCAGCAGATTACGCGCAGAAAAAAAGGAT
CTCAAGAAGATCCTTTGATCTTTTCTACGGGGTCTGACGCTCAGTGGAACGAAAACTCACGTTAAGGGAT
TTTGGTCATGAGATTATCAAAAAGGATCTTCACCTAGATCCTTTTAAATTAAAAATGAAGTTTTAAATCA
ATCTAAAGTATATATGAGTAAACTTGGTCTGACAGTTACCAATGCTTAATCAGTGAGGCACCTATCTCAG
CGATCTGTCTATTTCGTTCATCCATAGTTGCCTGACTCCCCGTCGTGTAGATAACTACGATACGGGAGGG
CTTACCATCTGGCCCCAGTGCTGCAATGATACCGCGAGAACCACGCTCACCGGCTCCAGATTTATCAGCA
ATAAACCAGCCAGCCGGAAGGGCCGAGCGCAGAAGTGGTCCTGCAACTTTATCCGCCTCCATCCAGTCTA
TTAATTGTTGCCGGGAAGCTAGAGTAAGTAGTTCGCCAGTTAATAGTTTGCGCAACGTTGTTGCCATTGC
TACAGGCATCGTGGTGTCACGCTCGTCGTTTGGTATGGCTTCATTCAGCTCCGGTTCCCAACGATCAAGG
CGAGTTACATGATCCCCCATGTTGTGCAAAAAAGCGGTTAGCTCCTTCGGTCCTCCGATCGTTGTCAGAA
GTAAGTTGGCCGCAGTGTTATCACTCATGGTTATGGCAGCACTGCATAATTCTCTTACTGTCATGCCATC
CGTAAGATGCTTTTCTGTGACTGGTGAGTACTCAACCAAGTCATTCTGAGAATAGTGTATGCGGCGACCG
AGTTGCTCTTGCCCGGCGTCAATACGGGATAATACCGCGCCACATAGCAGAACTTTAAAAGTGCTCATCA
TTGGAAAACGTTCTTCGGGGCGAAAACTCTCAAGGATCTT
